>Addgene plasmid #117377 | pmiRGLO-UBE2I-202 | depositor full sequence | sequence record 221512 | Full Sequence
CATGCAAGCTGATCCGGCTGCTAACAAAGCCCGAAAGGAAGCTGAGTTGGCTGCTGCCACCGCTGAGCAA
TAACTAGCATAACCCCTTGGGGCGGCCGCTTCGAGCAGACATGATAAGATACATTGATGAGTTTGGACAA
ACCACAACTAGAATGCAGTGAAAAAAATGCTTTATTTGTGAAATTTGTGATGCTATTGCTTTATTTGTAA
CCATTATAAGCTGCAATAAACAAGTTAACAACAACAATTGCATTCATTTTATGTTTCAGGTTCAGGGGGA
GATGTGGGAGGTTTTTTTAAGCAAGTAAAACCTCTACAAATGTGGTAAAATCGAATTTTAACAAAATATT
AACGCTTACAATTTCCTGATGCGGTATTTTCTCCTTACGCATCTGTGCGGTATTTCACACCGCATACGCG
GATCTGCGCAGCACCATGGCCTGAAATAACCTCTGAAAGAGGAACTTGGTTAGGTACCTTCTGAGGCGGA
AAGAACCAGCTGTGGAATGTGTGTCAGTTAGGGTGTGGAAAGTCCCCAGGCTCCCCAGCAGGCAGAAGTA
TGCAAAGCATGCATCTCAATTAGTCAGCAACCAGGTGTGGAAAGTCCCCAGGCTCCCCAGCAGGCAGAAG
TATGCAAAGCATGCATCTCAATTAGTCAGCAACCATAGTCCCGCCCCTAACTCCGCCCATCCCGCCCCTA
ACTCCGCCCAGTTCCGCCCATTCTCCGCCCCATGGCTGACTAATTTTTTTTATTTATGCAGAGGCCGAGG
CCGCCTCGGCCTCTGAGCTATTCCAGAAGTAGTGAGGAGGCTTTTTTGGAGGCCTAGGCTTTTGCAAAAA
GCTTGATTCTTCTGACACAACAGTCTCGAACCAAAGGCTGGAGCCACCATGGCTTCCAAGGTGTACGACC
CCGAGCAACGCAAACGCATGATCACTGGGCCTCAGTGGTGGGCTCGCTGCAAGCAAATGAACGTGCTGGA
CTCCTTCATCAACTACTATGATTCCGAGAAGCACGCCGAGAACGCCGTGATTTTTCTGCATGGTAACGCT
GCCTCCAGCTACCTGTGGAGGCACGTCGTGCCTCACATCGAGCCCGTGGCTAGATGCATCATCCCTGATC
TGATCGGAATGGGTAAGTCCGGCAAGAGCGGGAATGGCTCATATCGCCTCCTGGATCACTACAAGTACCT
CACCGCTTGGTTCGAGCTGCTGAACCTTCCAAAGAAAATCATCTTTGTGGGCCACGACTGGGGGGCTTGT
CTGGCCTTTCACTACTCCTACGAGCACCAAGACAAGATCAAGGCCATCGTCCATGCTGAGAGTGTCGTGG
ACGTGATCGAGTCCTGGGACGAGTGGCCTGACATCGAGGAGGATATCGCCCTGATCAAGAGCGAAGAGGG
CGAGAAAATGGTGCTTGAGAATAACTTCTTCGTCGAGACCATGCTCCCAAGCAAGATCATGCGGAAACTG
GAGCCTGAGGAGTTCGCTGCCTACCTGGAGCCATTCAAGGAGAAGGGCGAGGTTAGACGGCCTACCCTCT
CCTGGCCTCGCGAGATCCCTCTCGTTAAGGGAGGCAAGCCCGACGTCGTCCAGATTGTCCGCAACTACAA
CGCCTACCTTCGGGCCAGCGACGATCTGCCTAAGATGTTCATCGAGTCCGACCCTGGGTTCTTTTCCAAC
GCTATTGTCGAGGGAGCTAAGAAGTTCCCTAACACCGAGTTCGTGAAGGTGAAGGGCCTCCACTTCAGCC
AGGAGGACGCTCCAGATGAAATGGGTAAGTACATCAAGAGCTTCGTGGAGCGCGTGCTGAAGAACGAGCA
GACCGGTGGTGGGAGCGGAGGTGGCGGATCAGGTGGCGGAGGCTCCGGAGGGATTGAACAAGATGGATTG
CACGCAGGTTCTCCGGCCGCTTGGGTGGAGAGGCTATTCGGCTATGACTGGGCACAACAGACAATCGGCT
GCTCTGATGCCGCCGTGTTCCGGCTGTCAGCGCAGGGGCGCCCGGTTCTTTTTGTCAAGACCGACCTGTC
CGGTGCCCTGAATGAACTGCAGGACGAGGCAGCGCGGCTATCGTGGCTGGCCACGACGGGCGTTCCTTGC
GCAGCTGTGCTCGACGTTGTCACTGAAGCGGGAAGGGACTGGCTGCTATTGGGCGAAGTGCCGGGGCAGG
ATCTCCTGTCATCTCACCTTGCTCCTGCCGAGAAAGTATCCATCATGGCTGATGCAATGCGGCGGCTGCA
TACGCTTGATCCGGCTACCTGCCCATTCGACCACCAAGCGAAACATCGCATCGAGCGAGCACGTACTCGG
ATGGAAGCCGGTCTTGTCGATCAGGATGATCTGGACGAAGAGCATCAGGGGCTCGCGCCAGCCGAACTGT
TCGCCAGGCTCAAGGCGCGCATGCCCGACGGCGAGGATCTCGTCGTGACCCATGGCGATGCCTGCTTGCC
GAATATCATGGTGGAAAATGGCCGCTTTTCTGGATTCATCGACTGTGGCCGGCTGGGTGTGGCGGACCGC
TATCAGGACATAGCGTTGGCTACCCGTGATATTGCTGAAGAGCTTGGCGGCGAATGGGCTGACCGCTTCC
TCGTGCTTTACGGTATCGCCGCTCCCGATTCGCAGCGCATCGCCTTCTATCGCCTTCTTGACGAGTTCTT
CTGAGCGGGACTCTGGGGTTCGAAATGACCGACCAAGCGACGCCCAACCTGCCATCACGATGGCCGCAAT
AAAATATCTTTATTTTCATTACATCTGTGTGTTGGTTTTTTGTGTGAATCGATAGCGATAAGGATCCTCT
TTGCGCTTGCGTTTTCCCTTGTCCAGATAGCCCAGTAGCTGACATTCATCCGGGGTCAGCACCGTTTCTG
CGGACTGGCTTTCTACGTAATGGTTTCTTAGACGTCAGGTGGCACTTTTCGGGGAAATGTGCGCGGAACC
CCTATTTGTTTATTTTTCTAAATACATTCAAATATGTATCCGCTCATGAGACAATAACCCTGATAAATGC
TTCAATAATATTGAAAAAGGAAGAGTATGAGTATTCAACATTTCCGTGTCGCCCTTATTCCCTTTTTTGC
GGCATTTTGCCTTCCTGTTTTTGCTCACCCAGAAACGCTGGTGAAAGTAAAAGATGCTGAAGATCAGTTG
GGTGCACGAGTGGGTTACATCGAACTGGATCTCAACAGCGGTAAGATCCTTGAGAGTTTTCGCCCCGAAG
AACGTTTTCCAATGATGAGCACTTTCAAAGTTCTGCTATGTGGCGCGGTATTATCCCGTATTGACGCCGG
GCAAGAGCAACTCGGTCGCCGCATACACTATTCTCAGAATGACTTGGTTGAGTACTCACCAGTCACAGAA
AAGCATCTTACGGATGGCATGACAGTAAGAGAATTATGCAGTGCTGCCATAACCATGAGTGATAACACTG
CGGCCAACTTACTTCTGACAACTATCGGAGGACCGAAGGAGCTAACCGCTTTTTTGCACAACATGGGGGA
TCATGTAACTCGCCTTGATCGTTGGGAACCGGAGCTGAATGAAGCCATACCAAACGACGAGCGTGACACC
ACGATGCCTGTAGCAATGGCAACAACGTTGCGCAAACTATTAACTGGCGAACTACTTACTCTAGCTTCCC
GGCAACAATTAATAGACTGGATGGAGGCGGATAAAGTTGCAGGACCACTTCTGCGCTCGGCCCTTCCGGC
TGGCTGGTTTATTGCTGATAAATCTGGAGCCGGTGAGCGTGGGTCTCGCGGTATCATTGCAGCACTGGGG
CCAGATGGTAAGCCCTCCCGTATCGTAGTTATCTACACGACGGGGAGTCAGGCAACTATGGATGAACGAA
ATAGACAGATCGCTGAGATAGGTGCCTCACTGATTAAGCATTGGTAATTCGAAATGACCGACCAAGCGAC
GCCCAACCGGTATCAGCTCACTCAAAGGCGGTAATACGGTTATCCACAGAATCAGGGGATAACGCAGGAA
AGAACATGTGAGCAAAAGGCCAGCAAAAGGCCAGGAACCGTAAAAAGGCCGCGTTGCTGGCGTTTTTCCA
TAGGCTCCGCCCCCCTGACGAGCATCACAAAAATCGACGCTCAAGTCAGAGGTGGCGAAACCCGACAGGA
CTATAAAGATACCAGGCGTTTCCCCCTGGAAGCTCCCTCGTGCGCTCTCCTGTTCCGACCCTGCCGCTTA
CCGGATACCTGTCCGCCTTTCTCCCTTCGGGAAGCGTGGCGCTTTCTCATAGCTCACGCTGTAGGTATCT
CAGTTCGGTGTAGGTCGTTCGCTCCAAGCTGGGCTGTGTGCACGAACCCCCCGTTCAGCCCGACCGCTGC
GCCTTATCCGGTAACTATCGTCTTGAGTCCAACCCGGTAAGACACGACTTATCGCCACTGGCAGCAGCCA
CTGGTAACAGGATTAGCAGAGCGAGGTATGTAGGCGGTGCTACAGAGTTCTTGAAGTGGTGGCCTAACTA
CGGCTACACTAGAAGGACAGTATTTGGTATCTGCGCTCTGCTGAAGCCAGTTACCTTCGGAAAAAGAGTT
GGTAGCTCTTGATCCGGCAAACAAACCACCGCTGGTAGCGGTGGTTTTTTTGTTTGCAAGCAGCAGATTA
CGCGCAGAAAAAAAGGATTTCAAGAAGATCCTTTGATCTTTTCTACGGGGTCTGACGCTCAGTGGAACGA
AAACTCACGTTAAGGGATTTTGGTCATGAGATTATCAAAAAGGATCTTCACCTAGATCCTTTTATAGTCC
GGAAATACAGGAACGCACGCTGGATGGCCCTTCGCTGGGATGGTGAAACCATGAAAAATGGCAGCTTCAG
TGGATTAAGTGGGGGTAATGTGGCCTGTACCCTCTGGTTGCATAGGTATTCATACGGTTAAAATTTATCA
GGCGCGATTGCGGCAGTTTTTCGGGTGGTTTGTTGCCATTTTTACCTGTCTGCTGCCGTGATCGCGCTGA
ACGCGTTTTAGCGGTGCGTACAATTAAGGGATTATGGTAAATCCACTTACTGTCTGCCCTCGTAGCCATC
GAGATAAACCGCAGTACTCCGGCCACGATGCGTCCGGCGTAGAGGATCGAGATCTACCGGGTAGGGGAGG
CGCTTTTCCCAAGGCAGTCTGGAGCATGCGCTTTAGCAGCCCCGCTGGGCACTTGGCGCTACACAAGTGG
CCTCTGGCCTCGCACACATTCCACATCCACCGGTAGGCGCCAACCGGCTCCGTTCTTTGGTGGCCCCTTC
GCGCCACCTTCTACTCCTCCCCTAGTCAGGAAGTTCCCCCCCGCCCCGCAGCTCGCGTCGTGCAGGACGT
GACAAATGGAAGTAGCACGTCTCACTAGTCTCGTGCAGATGGACAGCACCGCTGAGCAATGGAAGCGGGT
AGGCCTTTGGGGCAGCGGCCAATAGCAGCTTTGCTCCTTCGCTTTCTGGGCTCAGAGGCTGGGAAGGGGT
GGGTCCGGGGGCGGGCTCAGGGGCGGGCTCAGGGGCGGGGCGGGCGCCCGAAGGTCCTCCGGAGGCCCGG
CATTCTGCACGCTTCAAAAGCGCACGTCTGCCGCGCTGTTCTCCTCTTCCTCATCTCCGGGCCTTTCGAC
CTGCAGCCCAAGCTTGGCAATCCGGTACTGTTGGTAAAGCCACCATGGAAGATGCCAAAAACATTAAGAA
GGGCCCAGCGCCATTCTACCCACTCGAAGACGGGACCGCCGGCGAGCAGCTGCACAAAGCCATGAAGCGC
TACGCCCTGGTGCCCGGCACCATCGCCTTTACCGACGCACATATCGAGGTGGACATTACCTACGCCGAGT
ACTTCGAGATGAGCGTTCGGCTGGCAGAAGCTATGAAGCGCTATGGGCTGAATACAAACCATCGGATCGT
GGTGTGCAGCGAGAATAGCTTGCAGTTCTTCATGCCCGTGTTGGGTGCCCTGTTCATCGGTGTGGCTGTG
GCCCCAGCTAACGACATCTACAACGAGCGCGAGCTGCTGAACAGCATGGGCATCAGCCAGCCCACCGTCG
TATTCGTGAGCAAGAAAGGGCTGCAAAAGATCCTCAACGTGCAAAAGAAGCTACCGATCATACAAAAGAT
CATCATCATGGATAGCAAGACCGACTACCAGGGCTTCCAAAGCATGTACACCTTCGTGACTTCCCATTTG
CCACCCGGCTTCAACGAGTACGACTTCGTGCCCGAGAGCTTCGACCGGGACAAAACCATCGCCCTGATCA
TGAACAGTAGTGGCAGTACCGGATTGCCCAAGGGCGTAGCCCTACCGCACCGCACCGCTTGTGTCCGATT
CAGTCATGCCCGCGACCCCATCTTCGGCAACCAGATCATCCCCGACACCGCTATCCTCAGCGTGGTGCCA
TTTCACCACGGCTTCGGCATGTTCACCACGCTGGGCTACTTGATCTGCGGCTTTCGGGTCGTGCTCATGT
ACCGCTTCGAGGAGGAGCTATTCTTGCGCAGCTTGCAAGACTATAAGATTCAATCTGCCCTGCTGGTGCC
CACACTATTTAGCTTCTTCGCTAAGAGCACTCTCATCGACAAGTACGACCTAAGCAACTTGCACGAGATC
GCCAGCGGCGGGGCGCCGCTCAGCAAGGAGGTAGGTGAGGCCGTGGCCAAACGCTTCCACCTACCAGGCA
TCCGCCAGGGCTACGGCCTGACAGAAACAACCAGCGCCATTCTGATCACCCCCGAAGGGGACGACAAGCC
TGGCGCAGTAGGCAAGGTGGTGCCCTTCTTCGAGGCTAAGGTGGTGGACTTGGACACCGGTAAGACACTG
GGTGTGAACCAGCGCGGCGAGCTGTGCGTCCGTGGCCCCATGATCATGAGCGGCTACGTTAACAACCCCG
AGGCTACAAACGCTCTCATCGACAAGGACGGCTGGCTGCACAGCGGCGACATCGCCTACTGGGACGAGGA
CGAGCACTTCTTCATCGTGGACCGGCTGAAGAGCCTGATCAAATACAAGGGCTACCAGGTAGCCCCAGCC
GAACTGGAGAGCATCCTGCTGCAACACCCCAACATCTTCGACGCCGGGGTCGCCGGCCTGCCCGACGACG
ATGCCGGCGAGCTGCCCGCCGCAGTCGTCGTGCTGGAACACGGTAAAACCATGACCGAGAAGGAGATCGT
GGACTATGTGGCCAGCCAGGTTACAACCGCCAAGAAGCTGCGCGGTGGTGTTGTGTTCGTGGACGAGGTG
CCTAAAGGACTGACCGGCAAGTTGGACGCCCGCAAGATCCGCGAGATTCTCATTAAGGCCAAGAAGGGCG
GCAAGATCGCCGTGTAATTCTAGTTGTTTAAACGAGCTCGGCAGCGACCTTGTGGCATCGTCAAAAGGAA
GGGATTGGTTTGGCAAGAACTTGTTTACAACATTTTTGCAAATCTAAAGTTGCTCCATACAATGACTAGT
CACCTGGGGGGGTTGGGCGGGCGCCATCTTCCATTGCCGCCGCGGGTGTGCGGTCTCGATTCGCTGAATT
GCCCGTTTCCATACAGGGTCTCTTCCTTCGGTCTTTTGTATTTTTGATTGTTATGTAAAACTCGCTTTTA
TTTTAATATTGATGTCAGTATTTCAACTGCTGTAAAATTATAAACTTTTATACTTGGGTAAGTCCCCCAG
GGGCGAGTTCCTCGCTCTGGGATGCAGGCATGCTTCTCACCGTGCAGAGCTGCACTTGGCCTCAGCTGGC
TGTATGGAAATGCACCCTCCCTCCTGCCGCTCCTCTCTAGAACCTTCTAGAACCTGGGCTGTGCTGCTTT
TGAGCCTCAGACCCCAGGTCAGCATCTCGGTTCTGCGCCACTTCCTTTGTGTTTATATGGCGTTTTGTCT
GTGTTGCTGTTTAGAGTAAATAAACTGTTTATATAAAGGTTTTGGTTGCATTATTATCATTGAAAGTGAG
AGGAGGCGGCCTCCCAGTGCCCGGCCCTCCCCACCCACCTGCAGCCCCACCGCGGGCCAGGACCAGGCTC
TCCATCTGCTTCGGATGCACGCAGGCTGTGAGGCTCTGTCTTGCCCTGGATCTTTGTAAACAGGGCTGTG
TACAAAGTGCTGCTGAGGTTTCTGTGCTCCCCGCATCTGCGGGCTGTAGAGCGCTGGGCAGCTAAGATCT
GCATAGGTCGGGATTGGCATCGAGACCCTGGCAACTGCACCGGTGCCAGCTGTCTTGGGGGCCACAAGGC
CAGGTCCAGACCAGGGCTGGGGGCTGCCTGAGGACTCCTATCCGGGCAGCCTGCTGGCGGGGGTTCCCCT
CTTCAGTGGCCAGGTCACAGGGATGGAGCTGCGCTGTGCATAGGGTGCCACCTCAGGTGTCTGTCCCTTG
TGTCCTCAGGAGGCAGCCTTGCTACCACCCGTGGCAAACGCCAGGTGCTTTTTCTGGGAGAGCCCACAGC
CGTGGCCCTCCAGGGCTTCCCCGACCCTTAGCGCCAGGTAGAGGGCCCTGGGCAGCCTGTGTCTGGAATT
CTTCGTCCTGAGGCCACCTGAGTGTGGTCTGTCCTGGGGAGGCTGTGCGCCTCAGCAGCCGTCCTGACGC
TGAGCCCTCTGCAAAGGTTGGGCCGGCCAGGCCTCTTGGGGCTGCCTGAGCCACTGCAGGAAGTGGCCTG
GCTGGGAAGTTGGGTGCCGGTCACCTCCCAGCAGGAAGGCACAGTGGACAGAGATGGGAAGCCCTGGGGG
ACACAGCCCGGTGCTCCCAGCCCTCCAACCTCTGGCTCCCAACCCAGTCTCCCCATCCTAGCGAGCTTGG
CCCTCCTCAGTTTCGTTTCAAGCCTTGGGGCTGGAGCTGGCCCTGCTGCCCTGGCACCCCCCGGTGGCTG
GAGCTGGGTCCCCGTGGCCCAAGTGCAGGGTCCCAAGAGGGCAGGGCGGGGCTCCCCAAAGGAGCAAAGA
ATGCAGGGAGGGCGGTCCAGGGCCCTGGGAAGGGGAGCTCGGCACCCTCCAGGTCCGTGTGGGACTCCAG
CCGCTGTTGGCTGGGAATCGAAGTTAGAGGTGACTTCCAAAGGCCCCCCGAGCCGGCAGTGCCCCCCACC
ACCCCTCCAGCGACTCTGCGGTGCCAGTGCCTTGTTGGCTTTTCCGGCTACGCACCCTGCAGTCACTGAG
CTCTCGGTCTGACGTCTGATGTTTGTGGTTTGTTTATAACACGGGGCCTTACCTGGGGAATTCAGCTGGT
TTGAATATTTGTAGCCCGCTCCCAGAATGTCTTATTTTGTAATGACTGAACTACATTTAGTAATAGTTAC
ACATGTATATGGTTAATACATATGGAAATTCAATATATTTTGTAGTTAACGTATTCTGAAGTAACGGATG
TTTCTCGCCAATCGTAGTGACTTCAGCTAACGAAATGTTCTTTTGTAGTACCACGGTCCTCGGCCTAACG
AAGGACGTGAACCTTGTAAGAGGAGAGCTCTGAAACGCGGTCACCTTTGTTTAGTGGAAGGGAAAGTGTG
TTCCCGGCATGAGGTGCCTCGGAATTAGTAAAGAATTGTGGGCAATGGATTAACCACTGTATCTAAGAAT
CCACCATTAAAGCATTTGCACAGACAGTCGACCTGCAGG
Features (pLannotate 1.2.2; 18 found; start..end, strand, type, name):
     17..66      +  CDS            SET1 (fragment): solubility-enhancement tag derived from T7 phage gene 10B
     74..93      +  terminator     T7 terminator (fragment): transcription terminator for bacteriophage T7 RNA polymerase
    115..236     -  polyA_signal   SV40 poly(A) signal: SV40 polyadenylation signal
    259..327     -  CDS            large T antigen (fragment): large T antigen from SV40 (simian virus 40)
    332..364     +  rep_origin     M13 ori (fragment): M13 bacteriophage origin of replication; arrow indicates direction of (+) strand synthesis
    365..416     -  misc_feature   bom (fragment): basis of mobility region from pBR322
    481..838     +  promoter       SV40 promoter: SV40 enhancer and early promoter
    889..1821    +  CDS            hRluc: Renilla luciferase human codon-optimized
   1872..2664    +  CDS            NeoR/KanR (fragment): aminoglycoside phosphotransferase from Tn5; aph(3')-II (or nptII); confers resistance to neomycin, kanamycin, and G418 (Geneticin®)
   2728..2776    +  polyA_signal   poly(A) signal: synthetic polyadenylation signal
   2797..2889    -  CDS            tnpA (fragment): TN5P_ECOLX - Also known as tnp. Experimental evidence at protein level: Swiss-Prot protein existence level 1. Mediates transposition of transposon Tn5 by a 'cut and paste' mechanism. First, the monomeric transposase binds the 19 bp inverted DNA repeats flanking the transposon. Then, dimerization of the DNA- bound transposase creates a synaptic DNA complex. After nicking of the first DNA strand, excision of the transposon proceeds through a series of intermediates. The transposase then mediates the insertion of the transposon at a new site by strand transfer. The activity of the wild- type tran
   2932..3036    +  promoter       AmpR promoter: bla
   3037..3897    +  CDS            AmpR: β-lactamase; bla; confers resistance to ampicillin, carbenicillin, and related antibiotics
   4055..4643    -  rep_origin     ori: high-copy-number ColE1/pMB1/pBR322/pUC origin of replication
   4759..5042    +  misc_feature   cer region: ColE1-derived recombination site that helps to maintain plasmids as monomers
   5099..5598    +  promoter       PGK promoter: mouse phosphoglycerate kinase 1 promoter
   5645..7297    +  CDS            luciferase: firefly luciferase synthetic luc2 version of the luciferase gene
   9546..10      +  misc_feature   MCS (fragment) (across the origin): pUC18/19 multiple cloning site
