>Addgene plasmid #117377 | pmiRGLO-UBE2I-202 | addgene full sequence | sequence record 231529 | Addgene NGS Result
CCGCAGTACTCCGGCCACGATGCGTCCGGCGTAGAGGATCGAGATCTACCGGGTAGGGGAGGCGCTTTTC
CCAAGGCAGTCTGGAGCATGCGCTTTAGCAGCCCCGCTGGGCACTTGGCGCTACACAAGTGGCCTCTGGC
CTCGCACACATTCCACATCCACCGGTAGGCGCCAACCGGCTCCGTTCTTTGGTGGCCCCTTCGCGCCACC
TTCTACTCCTCCCCTAGTCAGGAAGTTCCCCCCCGCCCCGCAGCTCGCGTCGTGCAGGACGTGACAAATG
GAAGTAGCACGTCTCACTAGTCTCGTGCAGATGGACAGCACCGCTGAGCAATGGAAGCGGGTAGGCCTTT
GGGGCAGCGGCCAATAGCAGCTTTGCTCCTTCGCTTTCTGGGCTCAGAGGCTGGGAAGGGGTGGGTCCGG
GGGCGGGCTCAGGGGCGGGCTCAGGGGCGGGGCGGGCGCCCGAAGGTCCTCCGGAGGCCCGGCATTCTGC
ACGCTTCAAAAGCGCACGTCTGCCGCGCTGTTCTCCTCTTCCTCATCTCCGGGCCTTTCGACCTGCAGCC
CAAGCTTGGCAATCCGGTACTGTTGGTAAAGCCACCATGGAAGATGCCAAAAACATTAAGAAGGGCCCAG
CGCCATTCTACCCACTCGAAGACGGGACCGCCGGCGAGCAGCTGCACAAAGCCATGAAGCGCTACGCCCT
GGTGCCCGGCACCATCGCCTTTACCGACGCACATATCGAGGTGGACATTACCTACGCCGAGTACTTCGAG
ATGAGCGTTCGGCTGGCAGAAGCTATGAAGCGCTATGGGCTGAATACAAACCATCGGATCGTGGTGTGCA
GCGAGAATAGCTTGCAGTTCTTCATGCCCGTGTTGGGTGCCCTGTTCATCGGTGTGGCTGTGGCCCCAGC
TAACGACATCTACAACGAGCGCGAGCTGCTGAACAGCATGGGCATCAGCCAGCCCACCGTCGTATTCGTG
AGCAAGAAAGGGCTGCAAAAGATCCTCAACGTGCAAAAGAAGCTACCGATCATACAAAAGATCATCATCA
TGGATAGCAAGACCGACTACCAGGGCTTCCAAAGCATGTACACCTTCGTGACTTCCCATTTGCCACCCGG
CTTCAACGAGTACGACTTCGTGCCCGAGAGCTTCGACCGGGACAAAACCATCGCCCTGATCATGAACAGT
AGTGGCAGTACCGGATTGCCCAAGGGCGTAGCCCTACCGCACCGCACCGCTTGTGTCCGATTCAGTCATG
CCCGCGACCCCATCTTCGGCAACCAGATCATCCCCGACACCGCTATCCTCAGCGTGGTGCCATTTCACCA
CGGCTTCGGCATGTTCACCACGCTGGGCTACTTGATCTGCGGCTTTCGGGTCGTGCTCATGTACCGCTTC
GAGGAGGAGCTATTCTTGCGCAGCTTGCAAGACTATAAGATTCAATCTGCCCTGCTGGTGCCCACACTAT
TTAGCTTCTTCGCTAAGAGCACTCTCATCGACAAGTACGACCTAAGCAACTTGCACGAGATCGCCAGCGG
CGGGGCGCCGCTCAGCAAGGAGGTAGGTGAGGCCGTGGCCAAACGCTTCCACCTACCAGGCATCCGCCAG
GGCTACGGCCTGACAGAAACAACCAGCGCCATTCTGATCACCCCCGAAGGGGACGACAAGCCTGGCGCAG
TAGGCAAGGTGGTGCCCTTCTTCGAGGCTAAGGTGGTGGACTTGGACACCGGTAAGACACTGGGTGTGAA
CCAGCGCGGCGAGCTGTGCGTCCGTGGCCCCATGATCATGAGCGGCTACGTTAACAACCCCGAGGCTACA
AACGCTCTCATCGACAAGGACGGCTGGCTGCACAGCGGCGACATCGCCTACTGGGACGAGGACGAGCACT
TCTTCATCGTGGACCGGCTGAAGAGCCTGATCAAATACAAGGGCTACCAGGTAGCCCCAGCCGAACTGGA
GAGCATCCTGCTGCAACACCCCAACATCTTCGACGCCGGGGTCGCCGGCCTGCCCGACGACGATGCCGGC
GAGCTGCCCGCCGCAGTCGTCGTGCTGGAACACGGTAAAACCATGACCGAGAAGGAGATCGTGGACTATG
TGGCCAGCCAGGTTACAACCGCCAAGAAGCTGCGCGGTGGTGTTGTGTTCGTGGACGAGGTGCCTAAAGG
ACTGACCGGCAAGTTGGACGCCCGCAAGATCCGCGAGATTCTCATTAAGGCCAAGAAGGGCGGCAAGATC
GCCGTGTAATTCTAGTTGTTTAAACGAGCTCGGCAGCGACCTTGTGGCATCGTCAGAAGGAAGGGATTGG
TTTGGCAAGAACTTGTTTACAACATTTTTGCAAATCTAAAGTTGCTCCATACAATGACTAGTCACCTGGG
GGGGTTGGGCGGGCGCCATCTTCCATTGCCGCCGCGGGTGTGCGGTCTCGATTCGCTGAATTGCCCGTTT
CCATACAGGGTCTCTTCCTTCGGTCTTTTGTATTTTTGATTGTTATGTAAAACTCGCTTTTATTTTAATA
TTGATGTCAGTATTTCAACTGCTGTAAAATTATAAACTTTTATACTTGGGTAAGTCCCCCAGGGGCGAGT
TCCTCGCTCTGGGATGCAGGCATGCTTCTCACCGTGCAGAGCTGCACTTGGCCTCAGCTGGCTGTATGGA
AATGCACCCTCCCTCCTGCCGCTCCTCTCTAGAACCTTCTAGAACCTGGGCTGTGCTGCTTTTGAGCCTC
AGACCCCAGGGCAGCATCTCGGTTCTGCGCCACTTCCTTTGTGTTTATATGGCGTTTTGTCTGTGTTGCT
GTTTAGAGTAAATAAACTGTTTATATAAAGGTTTTGGTTGCATTATTATCATTGAAAGTGAGAGGAGGCG
GCCTCCCAGTGCCCGGCCCTCCCCACCCACCTGCAGCCCCACCGCGGGCCAGGACCAGGCTCTCCATCTG
CTTCGGATGCACGCAGGCTGTGAGGCTCTGTCTTGCCCTGGATCTTTGTAAACAGGGCTGTGTACAAAGT
GCTGCTGAGGTTTCTGTGCTCCCCGCATCTTCGGGCTGTAGAGCGCTGGGCAGCTAAGATCTGCATAGGT
CGGGATTGGCATCGAGACCCTGGCAACTGCACCGGTGCCAGCTGTCTTGGGGGCCACAAGGCCAGGTCCA
GACCAGGGCTGGGGGCTGCCTGAGGACTCCTATCCGGGCAGCCTGCTGGCGGGGGTTCCCCTCTTCAGTG
GCCAGGTCACAGGGATGGAGCTGCGCTGTGCATAGGGTGCCACCTCAGGTGTCTGTCCCTTGTGTCCTCA
GGAGGCAGCCTTGCTACCACCCGTGGCAAACGCCAGGTGCTTTTTCTGGGAGAGCCCACAGCCGTGGCCC
TCCAGGGCTTCCCCGACCCTTAGCGCCAGGTGGAGGGCCCTGGGCAGCCTGTGTATGGAATTCTTCGTCC
TGAGGCCGCCTGAGTGTGGTCTGTCCTGGGGAGGCTGTGCGCCTCAGCAGCCGTCCTGACGCTGAGCCCT
CTGCAAAGGTTGGGCCGGCCAGGCCTCTTGGGGCTGCCTGAGCCACTGCAGGAAGTGGCCTGGCTGGGAA
GTTGGGTGCCGGTCACCTCCCAGCAGGAAGGCACAGTGGACAGAGATGGGAAGCCCTGGGGGACACAGCC
CGGTGCTCCCAGCCCTCCAACCTCTGGCTCCCAACCCAGTCTCCCCATCCTAGCGAGCTTGGCCCTCCTC
AGTTTCGTTTCAAGCCTTGGGGCTGGAGCTGGCCCTGCTGCCCTGGCACCCCCCGGTGGCTGGAGCTGGG
TCCCCGTGGCCCAAGTGCAGGGTCCCAAGAGGGCAGGGCGGGGCTCCCCAAAGGAGCAAAGAATGCAGGG
AGGGCGGTCCAGGCCCCTGGGAAGGGGAGCTCGGCACCCTCCAGGTCCGTGTGGGACCCCAGCCGCTGTT
GGCTGGGAATCGAAGTTAGAGGTGACTTCCAAAGGCCCCCCGAGCCGGCAGTGCCCCCCACCACCCCCCC
AGCGACTCTGCGGTGCCAGTGCCTTGTTGGCTTTTCCGGCTACGCACCCTGCAGTCACTGAGCTCTCGGT
CTGACGTCTGATGTTTGTGGTTTGTTTATAACACGGGGCCTTACCTGGGGAATTCAGCTGGTTTGAATAT
TTGTAGCCCGCTCCCAGAATGTCTTATTTTGTAATGACTGAACTACATTTAGTAATAGTTACACATGTAT
ATGGTTAATACATATGGAAATTCAATATATTTTGTAGTTAACGTATTCTGAAGTAACGGATGTTTCTCGC
CAATCGTAGTGACTTCAGCTAACGAAATGTTCTTTTGTAGTACCACGGTCCTCGGCCTAACGAAGGACGT
GAACCTTGTAAGAGGAGAGCTCTGAAACGCGGTCACCTTTGTTTAGTGGAAGGGAAAGTGTGTTCCCGGC
ATGAGGTGCCTCGGAATTAGTAAAGAATTGTGGGCAATGGATTAACCACTGTATCTAAGAATCCACCATT
AAAGCATTTGCACAGACAGTCGACCTGCAGGCATGCAAGCTGATCCGGCTGCTAACAAAGCCCGAAAGGA
AGCTGAGTTGGCTGCTGCCACCGCTGAGCAATAACTAGCATAACCCCTTGGGGCGGCCGCTTCGAGCAGA
CATGATAAGATACATTGATGAGTTTGGACAAACCACAACTAGAATGCAGTGAAAAAAATGCTTTATTTGT
GAAATTTGTGATGCTATTGCTTTATTTGTAACCATTATAAGCTGCAATAAACAAGTTAACAACAACAATT
GCATTCATTTTATGTTTCAGGTTCAGGGGGAGATGTGGGAGGTTTTTTTAAGCAAGTAAAACCTCTACAA
ATGTGGTAAAATCGAATTTTAACAAAATATTAACGCTTACAATTTCCTGATGCGGTATTTTCTCCTTACG
CATCTGTGCGGTATTTCACACCGCATACGCGGATCTGCGCAGCACCATGGCCTGAAATAACCTCTGAAAG
AGGAACTTGGTTAGGTACCTTCTGAGGCGGAAAGAACCAGCTGTGGAATGTGTGTCAGTTAGGGTGTGGA
AAGTCCCCAGGCTCCCCAGCAGGCAGAAGTATGCAAAGCATGCATCTCAATTAGTCAGCAACCAGGTGTG
GAAAGTCCCCAGGCTCCCCAGCAGGCAGAAGTATGCAAAGCATGCATCTCAATTAGTCAGCAACCATAGT
CCCGCCCCTAACTCCGCCCATCCCGCCCCTAACTCCGCCCAGTTCCGCCCATTCTCCGCCCCATGGCTGA
CTAATTTTTTTTATTTATGCAGAGGCCGAGGCCGCCTCGGCCTCTGAGCTATTCCAGAAGTAGTGAGGAG
GCTTTTTTGGAGGCCTAGGCTTTTGCAAAAAGCTTGATTCTTCTGACACAACAGTCTCGAACCAAAGGCT
GGAGCCACCATGGCTTCCAAGGTGTACGACCCCGAGCAACGCAAACGCATGATCACTGGGCCTCAGTGGT
GGGCTCGCTGCAAGCAAATGAACGTGCTGGACTCCTTCATCAACTACTATGATTCCGAGAAGCACGCCGA
GAACGCCGTGATTTTTCTGCATGGTAACGCTGCCTCCAGCTACCTGTGGAGGCACGTCGTGCCTCACATC
GAGCCCGTGGCTAGATGCATCATCCCTGATCTGATCGGAATGGGTAAGTCCGGCAAGAGCGGGAATGGCT
CATATCGCCTCCTGGATCACTACAAGTACCTCACCGCTTGGTTCGAGCTGCTGAACCTTCCAAAGAAAAT
CATCTTTGTGGGCCACGACTGGGGGGCTTGTCTGGCCTTTCACTACTCCTACGAGCACCAAGACAAGATC
AAGGCCATCGTCCATGCTGAGAGTGTCGTGGACGTGATCGAGTCCTGGGACGAGTGGCCTGACATCGAGG
AGGATATCGCCCTGATCAAGAGCGAAGAGGGCGAGAAAATGGTGCTTGAGAATAACTTCTTCGTCGAGAC
CATGCTCCCAAGCAAGATCATGCGGAAACTGGAGCCTGAGGAGTTCGCTGCCTACCTGGAGCCATTCAAG
GAGAAGGGCGAGGTTAGACGGCCTACCCTCTCCTGGCCTCGCGAGATCCCTCTCGTTAAGGGAGGCAAGC
CCGACGTCGTCCAGATTGTCCGCAACTACAACGCCTACCTTCGGGCCAGCGACGATCTGCCTAAGATGTT
CATCGAGTCCGACCCTGGGTTCTTTTCCAACGCTATTGTCGAGGGAGCTAAGAAGTTCCCTAACACCGAG
TTCGTGAAGGTGAAGGGCCTCCACTTCAGCCAGGAGGACGCTCCAGATGAAATGGGTAAGTACATCAAGA
GCTTCGTGGAGCGCGTGCTGAAGAACGAGCAGACCGGTGGTGGGAGCGGAGGTGGCGGATCAGGTGGCGG
AGGCTCCGGAGGGATTGAACAAGATGGATTGCACGCAGGTTCTCCGGCCGCTTGGGTGGAGAGGCTATTC
GGCTATGACTGGGCACAACAGACAATCGGCTGCTCTGATGCCGCCGTGTTCCGGCTGTCAGCGCAGGGGC
GCCCGGTTCTTTTTGTCAAGACCGACCTGTCCGGTGCCCTGAATGAACTGCAGGACGAGGCAGCGCGGCT
ATCGTGGCTGGCCACGACGGGCGTTCCTTGCGCAGCTGTGCTCGACGTTGTCACTGAAGCGGGAAGGGAC
TGGCTGCTATTGGGCGAAGTGCCGGGGCAGGATCTCCTGTCATCTCACCTTGCTCCTGCCGAGAAAGTAT
CCATCATGGCTGATGCAATGCGGCGGCTGCATACGCTTGATCCGGCTACCTGCCCATTCGACCACCAAGC
GAAACATCGCATCGAGCGAGCACGTACTCGGATGGAAGCCGGTCTTGTCGATCAGGATGATCTGGACGAA
GAGCATCAGGGGCTCGCGCCAGCCGAACTGTTCGCCAGGCTCAAGGCGCGCATGCCCGACGGCGAGGATC
TCGTCGTGACCCATGGCGATGCCTGCTTGCCGAATATCATGGTGGAAAATGGCCGCTTTTCTGGATTCAT
CGACTGTGGCCGGCTGGGTGTGGCGGACCGCTATCAGGACATAGCGTTGGCTACCCGTGATATTGCTGAA
GAGCTTGGCGGCGAATGGGCTGACCGCTTCCTCGTGCTTTACGGTATCGCCGCTCCCGATTCGCAGCGCA
TCGCCTTCTATCGCCTTCTTGACGAGTTCTTCTGAGCGGGACTCTGGGGTTCGAAATGACCGACCAAGCG
ACGCCCAACCTGCCATCACGATGGCCGCAATAAAATATCTTTATTTTCATTACATCTGTGTGTTGGTTTT
TTGTGTGAATCGATAGCGATAAGGATCCTCTTTGCGCTTGCGTTTTCCCTTGTCCAGATAGCCCAGTAGC
TGACATTCATCCGGGGTCAGCACCGTTTCTGCGGACTGGCTTTCTACGTAATGGTTTCTTAGACGTCAGG
TGGCACTTTTCGGGGAAATGTGCGCGGAACCCCTATTTGTTTATTTTTCTAAATACATTCAAATATGTAT
CCGCTCATGAGACAATAACCCTGATAAATGCTTCAATAATATTGAAAAAGGAAGAGTATGAGTATTCAAC
ATTTCCGTGTCGCCCTTATTCCCTTTTTTGCGGCATTTTGCCTTCCTGTTTTTGCTCACCCAGAAACGCT
GGTGAAAGTAAAAGATGCTGAAGATCAGTTGGGTGCACGAGTGGGTTACATCGAACTGGATCTCAACAGC
GGTAAGATCCTTGAGAGTTTTCGCCCCGAAGAACGTTTTCCAATGATGAGCACTTTCAAAGTTCTGCTAT
GTGGCGCGGTATTATCCCGTATTGACGCCGGGCAAGAGCAACTCGGTCGCCGCATACACTATTCTCAGAA
TGACTTGGTTGAGTACTCACCAGTCACAGAAAAGCATCTTACGGATGGCATGACAGTAAGAGAATTATGC
AGTGCTGCCATAACCATGAGTGATAACACTGCGGCCAACTTACTTCTGACAACTATCGGAGGACCGAAGG
AGCTAACCGCTTTTTTGCACAACATGGGGGATCATGTAACTCGCCTTGATCGTTGGGAACCGGAGCTGAA
TGAAGCCATACCAAACGACGAGCGTGACACCACGATGCCTGTAGCAATGGCAACAACGTTGCGCAAACTA
TTAACTGGCGAACTACTTACTCTAGCTTCCCGGCAACAATTAATAGACTGGATGGAGGCGGATAAAGTTG
CAGGACCACTTCTGCGCTCGGCCCTTCCGGCTGGCTGGTTTATTGCTGATAAATCTGGAGCCGGTGAGCG
TGGGTCTCGCGGTATCATTGCAGCACTGGGGCCAGATGGTAAGCCCTCCCGTATCGTAGTTATCTACACG
ACGGGGAGTCAGGCAACTATGGATGAACGAAATAGACAGATCGCTGAGATAGGTGCCTCACTGATTAAGC
ATTGGTAATTCGAAATGACCGACCAAGCGACGCCCAACCGGTATCAGCTCACTCAAAGGCGGTAATACGG
TTATCCACAGAATCAGGGGATAACGCAGGAAAGAACATGTGAGCAAAAGGCCAGCAAAAGGCCAGGAACC
GTAAAAAGGCCGCGTTGCTGGCGTTTTTCCATAGGCTCCGCCCCCCTGACGAGCATCACAAAAATCGACG
CTCAAGTCAGAGGTGGCGAAACCCGACAGGACTATAAAGATACCAGGCGTTTCCCCCTGGAAGCTCCCTC
GTGCGCTCTCCTGTTCCGACCCTGCCGCTTACCGGATACCTGTCCGCCTTTCTCCCTTCGGGAAGCGTGG
CGCTTTCTCATAGCTCACGCTGTAGGTATCTCAGTTCGGTGTAGGTCGTTCGCTCCAAGCTGGGCTGTGT
GCACGAACCCCCCGTTCAGCCCGACCGCTGCGCCTTATCCGGTAACTATCGTCTTGAGTCCAACCCGGTA
AGACACGACTTATCGCCACTGGCAGCAGCCACTGGTAACAGGATTAGCAGAGCGAGGTATGTAGGCGGTG
CTACAGAGTTCTTGAAGTGGTGGCCTAACTACGGCTACACTAGAAGGACAGTATTTGGTATCTGCGCTCT
GCTGAAGCCAGTTACCTTCGGAAAAAGAGTTGGTAGCTCTTGATCCGGCAAACAAACCACCGCTGGTAGC
GGTGGTTTTTTTGTTTGCAAGCAGCAGATTACGCGCAGAAAAAAAGGATTTCAAGAAGATCCTTTGATCT
TTTCTACGGGGTCTGACGCTCAGTGGAACGAAAACTCACGTTAAGGGATTTTGGTCATGAGATTATCAAA
AAGGATCTTCACCTAGATCCTTTTATAGTCCGGAAATACAGGAACGCACGCTGGATGGCCCTTCGCTGGG
ATGGTGAAACCATGAAAAATGGCAGCTTCAGTGGATTAAGTGGGGGTAATGTGGCCTGTACCCTCTGGTT
GCATAGGTATTCATACGGTTAAAATTTATCAGGCGCGATTGCGGCAGTTTTTCGGGTGGTTTGTTGCCAT
TTTTACCTGTCTGCTGCCGTGATCGCGCTGAACGCGTTTTAGCGGTGCGTACAATTAAGGGATTATGGTA
AATCCACTTACTGTCTGCCCTCGTAGCCATCGAGATAAA
Features (pLannotate 1.2.2; 18 found; start..end, strand, type, name):
     51..550     +  promoter       PGK promoter: mouse phosphoglycerate kinase 1 promoter
    597..2249    +  CDS            luciferase: firefly luciferase synthetic luc2 version of the luciferase gene
   4498..4521    +  misc_feature   MCS (fragment): pUC18/19 multiple cloning site
   4528..4577    +  CDS            SET1 (fragment): solubility-enhancement tag derived from T7 phage gene 10B
   4585..4604    +  terminator     T7 terminator (fragment): transcription terminator for bacteriophage T7 RNA polymerase
   4626..4747    -  polyA_signal   SV40 poly(A) signal: SV40 polyadenylation signal
   4770..4838    -  CDS            large T antigen (fragment): large T antigen from SV40 (simian virus 40)
   4843..4875    +  rep_origin     M13 ori (fragment): M13 bacteriophage origin of replication; arrow indicates direction of (+) strand synthesis
   4876..4927    -  misc_feature   bom (fragment): basis of mobility region from pBR322
   4992..5349    +  promoter       SV40 promoter: SV40 enhancer and early promoter
   5400..6332    +  CDS            hRluc: Renilla luciferase human codon-optimized
   6383..7175    +  CDS            NeoR/KanR (fragment): aminoglycoside phosphotransferase from Tn5; aph(3')-II (or nptII); confers resistance to neomycin, kanamycin, and G418 (Geneticin®)
   7239..7287    +  polyA_signal   poly(A) signal: synthetic polyadenylation signal
   7308..7400    -  CDS            tnpA (fragment): TN5P_ECOLX - Also known as tnp. Experimental evidence at protein level: Swiss-Prot protein existence level 1. Mediates transposition of transposon Tn5 by a 'cut and paste' mechanism. First, the monomeric transposase binds the 19 bp inverted DNA repeats flanking the transposon. Then, dimerization of the DNA- bound transposase creates a synaptic DNA complex. After nicking of the first DNA strand, excision of the transposon proceeds through a series of intermediates. The transposase then mediates the insertion of the transposon at a new site by strand transfer. The activity of the wild- type tran
   7443..7547    +  promoter       AmpR promoter: bla
   7548..8408    +  CDS            AmpR: β-lactamase; bla; confers resistance to ampicillin, carbenicillin, and related antibiotics
   8566..9154    -  rep_origin     ori: high-copy-number ColE1/pMB1/pBR322/pUC origin of replication
   9270..9553    +  misc_feature   cer region: ColE1-derived recombination site that helps to maintain plasmids as monomers
