[The description below was written by a language model from this plasmid's Addgene catalogue record and pLannotate feature annotations shown in this document.]
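Description:
pmiRGLO-UBE2I-202 is a mammalian dual-luciferase reporter plasmid built on the Promega pmiRGLO backbone and designed to test whether a human 3' UTR is targeted by a microRNA. It is propagated in E. coli as a high-copy plasmid through a ColE1/pUC-type origin with ampicillin selection (AmpR under its own bla promoter). A ColE1 cer site is also annotated, which helps keep the plasmid monomeric. The two sequence records, one from the depositor and one from repository sequencing, are both 9,559 nt and carry the same set of features, differing only in where numbering starts.

The test cassette uses the mouse PGK-1 promoter to drive the synthetic firefly luciferase gene luc2. The roughly 2.2 kb 3' UTR of the human UBE2I-202 transcript was inserted downstream of this coding sequence by Gibson assembly, destroying the flanking NheI and XbaI sites. This corresponds to the unannotated stretch between the luciferase CDS and the residual polylinker in the feature tables. An SV40 poly(A) signal is annotated just beyond this region, on the opposite strand. Because the UTR becomes part of the firefly luciferase mRNA, miRNA binding to it should reduce firefly signal.

A second, independent cassette provides the internal control. The SV40 enhancer/early promoter drives humanized Renilla luciferase followed by a neomycin phosphotransferase sequence and a synthetic poly(A) signal, giving both a normalization signal and G418 selection in mammalian cells. Several short annotated fragments (SET1, large T antigen, M13 ori, bom, tnpA) are likely partial matches to backbone sequence rather than functional parts. The associated study examined the miR-124 regulatory network during human neurogenesis, although the record does not explicitly name the miRNA tested against this UTR.
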