Addgene plasmid #117377: pmiRGLO-UBE2I-202
Purpose: Dual luciferase assay for miRNA-targeted UTR
Depositing lab: Volker Busskamp. Depositing organization: Technische Universitaet Dresden. Publication: Combined Experimental and System-Level Analyses Reveal the Complex Regulatory Network of miR-124 during Human Neurogenesis. Kutsche LK, Gysi DM, Fallmann J, Lenk K, Petri R, Swiersy A, Klapper SD, Pircs K, Khattak S, Stadler PF, Jakobsson J, Nowick K, Busskamp V. Cell Syst. 2018 Sep 28. pii: S2405-4712(18)30358-2. doi: 10.1016/j.cels.2018.08.011. PubMed 30292704.
Backbone
  Vector backbone: pmiRGLO
  Backbone manufacturer: Promega
  Backbone size w/o insert (bp): 7334
  Vector type: Mammalian Expression, Luciferase
  Selectable markers: Neomycin (select with G418)
Growth in bacteria
  Bacterial resistance: Ampicillin, 100 μg/mL
  Growth temperature: 37°C
  Growth strain: DH5alpha
  Copy number: High Copy
Gene/Insert
  Gene/Insert name: 3' UTR UBE2I-202
  Species: H. sapiens (human)
  Insert size (bp): 2225
  Promoter: Murine PGK-1
  Tag / fusion protein: luciferase (N terminal on backbone)
  Cloning method: Gibson Cloning
  Sequencing primers: 5′ Fluc-F1 (AGAAGCTGCGCGGTGGTGTTGTG); 3′ T7terminal
Terms and licenses: Academic/Nonprofit Terms; Industry Terms: Not Available to Industry
Depositor comments: 5' NheI cloning site destroyed, 3' XbaI cloning site destroyed
How to cite: pmiRGLO-UBE2I-202 was a gift from Volker Busskamp (Addgene plasmid # 117377 ; http://n2t.net/addgene:117377 ; RRID:Addgene_117377)
